>Addgene plasmid #76324 | NAGK gRNA (BRDN0001146503) | addgene full sequence | sequence record 185622 | Addgene Assembled Sequence
CCCGGGTGCAAAGATGGATAAAGTTTTAAACAGAGAGGAATCTTTGCAGCTAATGGACCTTCTAGGTCTT
GAAAGGAGTGGGAATTGGCTCCGGTGCCCGTCAGTGGGCAGAGCGCACATCGCCCACAGTCCCCGAGAAG
TTGGGGGGAGGGGTCGGCAATTGATCCGGTGCCTAGAGAAGGTGGCGCGGGGTAAACTGGGAAAGTGATG
TCGTGTACTGGCTCCGCCTTTTTCCCGAGGGTGGGGGAGAACCGTATATAAGTGCAGTAGTCGCCGTGAA
CGTTCTTTTTCGCAACGGGTTTGCCGCCAGAACACAGGTAAGTGCCGTGTGTGGTTCCCGCGGGCCTGGC
CTCTTTACGGGTTATGGCCCTTGCGTGCCTTGAATTACTTCCACCTGGCTGCAGTACGTGATTCTTGATC
CCGAGCTTCGGGTTGGAAGTGGGTGGGAGAGTTCGAGGCCTTGCGCTTAAGGAGCCCCTTCGCCTCGTGC
TTGAGTTGAGGCCTGGCCTGGGCGCTGGGGCCGCCGCGTGCGAATCTGGTGGCACCTTCGCGCCTGTCTC
GCTGCTTTCGATAAGTCTCTAGCCATTTAAAATTTTTGATGACCTGCTGCGACGCTTTTTTTCTGGCAAG
ATAGTCTTGTAAATGCGGGCCAAGATCTGCACACTGGTATTTCGGTTTTTGGGGCCGCGGGCGGCGACGG
GGCCCGTGCGTCCCAGCGCACATGTTCGGCGAGGCGGGGCCTGCGAGCGCGGCCACCGAGAATCGGACGG
GGGTAGTCTCAAGCTGGCCGGCCTGCTCTGGTGCCTGGCCTCGCGCCGCCGTGTATCGCCCCGCCCTGGG
CGGCAAGGCTGGCCCGGTCGGCACCAGTTGCGTGAGCGGAAAGATGGCCGCTTCCCGGCCCTGCTGCAGG
GAGCTCAAAATGGAGGACGCGGCGCTCGGGAGAGCGGGCGGGTGAGTCACCCACACAAAGGAAAAGGGCC
TTTCCGTCCTCAGCCGTCGCTTCATGTGACTCCACGGAGTACCGGGCGCCGTCCAGGCACCTCGATTAGT
TCTCGAGCTTTTGGAGTACGTCGTCTTTAGGTTGGGGGGAGGGGTTTTATGCGATGGAGTTTCCCCACAC
TGAGTGGGTGGAGACTGAAGTTAGGCCAGCTTGGCACTTGATGTAATTCTCCTTGGAATTTGCCCTTTTT
GAGTTTGGATCTTGGTTCATTCTCAAGCCTCAGACAGTGGTTCAAAGTTTTTTTCTTCCATTTCAGGTGT
CGTGACGTACGGCCACCATGACCGAGTACAAGCCCACGGTGCGCCTCGCCACCCGCGACGACGTCCCCAG
GGCCGTACGCACCCTCGCCGCCGCGTTCGCCGACTACCCCGCCACGCGCCACACCGTCGATCCGGACCGC
CACATCGAGCGGGTCACCGAGCTGCAAGAACTCTTCCTCACGCGCGTCGGGCTCGACATCGGCAAGGTGT
GGGTCGCGGACGACGGCGCCGCCGTGGCGGTCTGGACCACGCCGGAGAGCGTCGAAGCGGGGGCGGTGTT
CGCCGAGATCGGCCCGCGCATGGCCGAGTTGAGCGGTTCCCGGCTGGCCGCGCAGCAACAGATGGAAGGC
CTCCTGGCGCCGCACCGGCCCAAGGAGCCCGCGTGGTTCCTGGCCACCGTCGGAGTCTCGCCCGACCACC
AGGGCAAGGGTCTGGGCAGCGCCGTCGTGCTCCCCGGAGTGGAGGCGGCCGAGCGCGCCGGGGTGCCCGC
CTTCCTGGAGACCTCCGCGCCCCGCAACCTCCCCTTCTACGAGCGGCTCGGCTTCACCGTCACCGCCGAC
GTCGAGGTGCCCGAAGGACCGCGCACCTGGTGCATGACCCGCAAGCCCGGTGCCTGAACGCGTTAAGTCG
ACAATCAACCTCTGGATTACAAAATTTGTGAAAGATTGACTGGTATTCTTAACTATGTTGCTCCTTTTAC
GCTATGTGGATACGCTGCTTTAATGCCTTTGTATCATGCTATTGCTTCCCGTATGGCTTTCATTTTCTCC
TCCTTGTATAAATCCTGGTTGCTGTCTCTTTATGAGGAGTTGTGGCCCGTTGTCAGGCAACGTGGCGTGG
TGTGCACTGTGTTTGCTGACGCAACCCCCACTGGTTGGGGCATTGCCACCACCTGTCAGCTCCTTTCCGG
GACTTTCGCTTTCCCCCTCCCTATTGCCACGGCGGAACTCATCGCCGCCTGCCTTGCCCGCTGCTGGACA
GGGGCTCGGCTGTTGGGCACTGACAATTCCGTGGTGTTGTCGGGGAAATCATCGTCCTTTCCTTGGCTGC
TCGCCTGTGTTGCCACCTGGATTCTGCGCGGGACGTCCTTCTGCTACGTCCCTTCGGCCCTCAATCCAGC
GGACCTTCCTTCCCGCGGCCTGCTGCCGGCTCTGCGGCCTCTTCCGCGTCTTCGCCTTCGCCCTCAGACG
AGTCGGATCTCCCTTTGGGCCGCCTCCCCGCGTCGACTTTAAGACCAATGACTTACAAGGCAGCTGTAGA
TCTTAGCCACTTTTTAAAAGAAAAGGGGGGACTGGAAGGGCTAATTCACTCCCAACGAAGACAAGATCTG
CTTTTTGCTTGTACTGGGTCTCTCTGGTTAGACCAGATCTGAGCCTGGGAGCTCTCTGGCTAACTAGGGA
ACCCACTGCTTAAGCCTCAATAAAGCTTGCCTTGAGTGCTTCAAGTAGTGTGTGCCCGTCTGTTGTGTGA
CTCTGGTAACTAGAGATCCCTCAGACCCTTTTAGTCAGTGTGGAAAATCTCTAGCAGTACGTATAGTAGT
TCATGTCATCTTATTATTCAGTATTTATAACTTGCAAAGAAATGAATATCAGAGAGTGAGAGGAACTTGT
TTATTGCAGCTTATAATGGTTACAAATAAAGCAATAGCATCACAAATTTCACAAATAAAGCATTTTTTTC
ACTGCATTCTAGTTGTGGTTTGTCCAAACTCATCAATGTATCTTATCATGTCTGGCTCTAGCTATCCCGC
CCCTAACTCCGCCCATCCCGCCCCTAACTCCGCCCAGTTCCGCCCATTCTCCGCCCCATGGCTGACTAAT
TTTTTTTATTTATGCAGAGGCCGAGGCCGCCTCGGCCTCTGAGCTATTCCAGAAGTAGTGAGGAGGCTTT
TTTGGAGGCCTAGGGACGTACCCAATTCGCCCTATAGTGAGTCGTATTACGCGCGCTCACTGGCCGTCGT
TTTACAACGTCGTGACTGGGAAAACCCTGGCGTTACCCAACTTAATCGCCTTGCAGCACATCCCCCTTTC
GCCAGCTGGCGTAATAGCGAAGAGGCCCGCACCGATCGCCCTTCCCAACAGTTGCGCAGCCTGAATGGCG
AATGGG
[124 nt withheld, positions 3367-3490]
C
[91 nt withheld, positions 3492-3582]
A
[49 nt withheld, positions 3584-3632]
CCTTTGACGTTGGAGTCCACGTTCTTT
[37 nt withheld, positions 3660-3696]
ACCCTATCTCGGTCTATTCTTTTGATTTATAAGGGATTTTGCCGATTTCGGCCTATTGGTTAAAAAATGA
GCTGATTTAACAAAAATTTAACGCGAATTTTAACAAAATATTAACGCTTACAATTTAGGTGGCACTTTTC
GGGGAAATGTGCGCGGAACCCCTATTTGTTTATTTTTCTAAATACATTCAAATATGTATCCGCTCATGAG
ACAATAACCCTGATAAATGCTTCAATAATATTGAAAAAGGAAGAGTATGAGTATTCAACATTTCCGTGTC
GCCCTTATTCCCTTTTTTGCGGCATTTTGCCTTCCTGTTTTTGCTCACCCAGAAACGCTGGTGAAAGTAA
AAGATGCTGAAGATCAGTTGGGTGCACGAGTGGGTTACATCGAACTGGATCTCAACAGCGGTAAGATCCT
TGAGAGTTTTCGCCCCGAAGAACGTTTTCCAATGATGAGCACTTTTAAAGTTCTGCTATGTGGCGCGGTA
TTATCCCGTATTGACGCCGGGCAAGAGCAACTCGGTCGCCGCATACACTATTCTCAGAATGACTTGGTTG
AGTACTCACCAGTCACAGAAAAGCATCTTACGGATGGCATGACAGTAAGAGAATTATGCAGTGCTGCCAT
AACCATGAGTGATAACACTGCGGCCAACTTACTTCTGACAACGATCGGAGGACCGAAGGAGCTAACCGCT
TTTTTGCACAACATGGGGGATCATGTAACTCGCCTTGATCGTTGGGAACCGGAGCTGAATGAAGCCATAC
CAAACGACGAGCGTGACACCACGATGCCTGTAGCAATGGCAACAACGTTGCGCAAACTATTAACTGGCGA
ACTACTTACTCTAGCTTCCCGGCAACAATTAATAGACTGGATGGAGGCGGATAAAGTTGCAGGACCACTT
CTGCGCTCGGCCCTTCCGGCTGGCTGGTTTATTGCTGATAAATCTGGAGCCGGTGAGCGTGGGTCTCGCG
GTATCATTGCAGCACTGGGGCCAGATGGTAAGCCCTCCCGTATCGTAGTTATCTACACGACGGGGAGTCA
GGCAACTATGGATGAACGAAATAGACAGATCGCTGAGATAGGTGCCTCACTGATTAAGCATTGGTAACTG
TCAGACCAAGTTTACTCATATATACTTTAGATTGATTTAAAACTTCATTTTTAATTTAAAAGGATCTAGG
TGAAGATCCTTTTTGATAATCTCATGACCAAAATCCCTTAACGTGAGTTTTCGTTCCACTGAGCGTCAGA
CCCCGTAGAAAAGATCAAAGGATCTTCTTGAGATCCTTTTTTTCTGCGCGTAATCTGCTGCTTGCAAACA
AAAAAACCACCGCTACCAGCGGTGGTTTGTTTGCCGGATCAAGAGCTACCAACTCTTTTTCCGAAGGTAA
CTGGCTTCAGCAGAGCGCAGATACCAAATACTGTTCTTCTAGTGTAGCCGTAGTTAGGCCACCACTTCAA
GAACTCTGTAGCACCGCCTACATACCTCGCTCTGCTAATCCTGTTACCAGTGGCTGCTGCCAGTGGCGAT
AAGTCGTGTCTTACCGGGTTGGACTCAAGACGATAGTTACCGGATAAGGCGCAGCGGTCGGGCTGAACGG
GGGGTTCGTGCACACAGCCCAGCTTGGAGCGAACGACCTACACCGAACTGAGATACCTACAGCGTGAGCT
ATGAGAAAGCGCCACGCTTCCCGAAGGGAGAAAGGCGGACAGGTATCCGGTAAGCGGCAGGGTCGGAACA
GGAGAGCGCACGAGGGAGCTTCCAGGGGGAAACGCCTGGTATCTTTATAGTCCTGTCGGGTTTCGCCACC
TCTGACTTGAGCGTCGATTTTTGTGATGCTCGTCAGGGGGGCGGAGCCTATGGAAAAACGCCAGCAACGC
GGCCTTTTTACGGTTCCTGGCCTTTTGCTGGCCTTTTGCTCACATGTTCTTTCCTGCGTTATCCCCTGAT
TCTGTGGATAACCGTATTACCGCCTTTGAGTGAGCTGATACCGCTCGCCGCAGCCGAACGACCGAGCGCA
GCGAGTCAGTGAGCGAGGAAGCGGAAGAGCGCCCAATACGCAAACCGCCTCTCCCCGCGCGTTGGCCGAT
TCATTAATGCAGCTGGCACGACAGGTTTCCCGACTGGAAAGCGGGCAGTGAGCGCAACGCAATTAATGTG
AGTTAGCTCACTCATTAGGCACCCCAGGCTTTACACTTTATGCTTCCGGCTCGTATGTTGTGTGGAATTG
TGAGCGGATAACAATTTCACACAGGAAACAGCTATGACCATGATTACGCCAAGCGCGCAATTAACCCTCA
CTAAAGGGAACAAAAGCTGGAGCTGCAAGCTTAATGTAGTCTTATGCAATACTCTTGTAGTCTTGCAACA
TGGTAACGATGAGTTAGCAACATGCCTTACAAGGAGAGAAAAAGCACCGTGCATGCCGATTGGTGGAAGT
AAGGTGGTACGATCGTGCCTTATTAGGAAGGCAACAGACGGGTCTGACATGGATTGGACGAACCACTGAA
TTGCCGCATTGCAGAGATATTGTATTTAAGTGCCTAGCTCGATACATAAACGGGTCTCTCTGGTTAGACC
AGATCTGAGCCTGGGAGCTCTCTGGCTAACTAGGGAACCCACTGCTTAAGCCTCAATAAAGCTTGCCTTG
AGTGCTTCAAGTAGTGTGTGCCCGTCTGTTGTGTGACTCTGGTAACTAGAGATCCCTCAGACCCTTTTAG
TCAGTGTGGAAAATCTCTAGCAGTGGCGCCCGAACAGGGACTTGAAAGCGAAAGGGAAACCAGAGGAGCT
CTCTCGACGCAGGACTCGGCTTGCTGAAGCGCGCACGGCAAGAGGCGAGGGGCGGCGACTGGTGAGTACG
CCAAAAATTTTGACTAGCGGAGGCTAGAAGGAGAGAGATGGGTGCGAGAGCGTCAGTATTAAGCGGGGGA
GAATTAGATCGCGATGGGAAAAAATTCGGTTAAGGCCAGGGGGAAAGAAAAAATATAAATTAAAACATAT
AGTATGGGCAAGCAGGGAGCTAGAACGATTCGCAGTTAATCCTGGCCTGTTAGAAACATCAGAAGGCTGT
AGACAAATACTGGGACAGCTACAACCATCCCTTCAGACAGGATCAGAAGAACTTAGATCATTATATAATA
CAGTAGCAACCCTCTATTGTGTGCATCAAAGGATAGAGATAAAAGACACCAAGGAAGCTTTAGACAAGAT
AGAGGAAGAGCAAAACAAAAGTAAGACCACCGCACAGCAAGCGGCCGCTGATCTTCAGACCTGGAGGAGG
AGATATGAGGGACAATTGGAGAAGTGAATTATATAAATATAAAGTAGTAAAAATTGAACCATTAGGAGTA
GCACCCACCAAGGCAAAGAGAAGAGTGGTGCAGAGAGAAAAAAGAGCAGTGGGAATAGGAGCTTTGTTCC
TTGGGTTCTTGGGAGCAGCAGGAAGCACTATGGGCGCAGCGTCAATGACGCTGACGGTACAGGCCAGACA
ATTATTGTCTGGTATAGTGCAGCAGCAGAACAATTTGCTGAGGGCTATTGAGGCGCAACAGCATCTGTTG
CAACTCACAGTCTGGGGCATCAAGCAGCTCCAGGCAAGAATCCTGGCTGTGGAAAGATACCTAAAGGATC
AACAGCTCCTGGGGATTTGGGGTTGCTCTGGAAAACTCATTTGCACCACTGCTGTGCCTTGGAATGCTAG
TTGGAGTAATAAATCTCTGGAACAGATTTGGAATCACACGACCTGGATGGAGTGGGACAGAGAAATTAAC
AATTACACAAGCTTAATACACTCCTTAATTGAAGAATCGCAAAACCAGCAAGAAAAGAATGAACAAGAAT
TATTGGAATTAGATAAATGGGCAAGTTTGTGGAATTGGTTTAACATAACAAATTGGCTGTGGTATATAAA
ATTATTCATAATGATAGTAGGAGGCTTGGTAGGTTTAAGAATAGTTTTTGCTGTACTTTCTATAGTGAAT
AGAGTTAGGCAGGGATATTCACCATTATCGTTTCAGACCCACCTCCCAACCCCGAGGGGACCCAGAGAGG
GCCTATTTCCCATGATTCCTTCATATTTGCATATACGATACAAGGCTGTTAGAGAGATAATTAGAATTAA
TTTGACTGTAAACACAAAGATATTAGTACAAAATACGTGACGTAGAAAGTAATAATTTCTTGGGTAGTTT
GCAGTTTTAAAATTATGTTTTAAAATGGACTATCATATGCTTACCGTAACTTGAAAGTATTTCGATTTCT
TGGCTTTATATATCTTGTGGAAAGGACGAAACACCGTGCTTGGTGTGCGATCCAGTGTTTTAGAGCTAGA
AATAGCAAGTTAAAATAAGGCTAGTCCGTTATCAACTTGAAAAAGTGGCACCGAGTCGGTGCTTTTTTAA
GCTTGGCGTAACTAGATCTTGAGACAAATGGCAGTATTCATCCACAATTTTAAAAGAAAAGGGGGGATTG
GGGGGTACAGTGCAGGGGAAAGAATAGTAGACATAATAGCAACAGACATACAAACTAAAGAATTACAAAA
ACAAATTACAAAAATTCAAAATTTTCGGGTTTATTACAGGGACAGCAGAGATCCACTTTGGCGCCGGCTC
GAGGGGG
Features (pLannotate 1.2.2; 29 found; start..end, strand, type, name):
     14..80      +  CDS            small t antigen (fragment): SV40 (simian virus 40) small t antigen
    106..317     +  promoter       EF-1α core promoter: core promoter for human elongation factor EF-1α
    318..1256    +  intron         EF-1α intron A: intron upstream of the start codon of human EF-1α
   1278..1877    +  CDS            PuroR (fragment): puromycin N-acetyltransferase; pac from Streptomyces; confers resistance to puromycin
   1893..2481    +  misc_feature   WPRE: woodchuck hepatitis virus posttranscriptional regulatory element
   2532..2551    +  misc_feature   cPPT/CTS (fragment): central polypurine tract and central termination sequence of HIV-1
   2553..2786    +  LTR            3' LTR (ΔU3): self-inactivating 3' long terminal repeat (LTR) from HIV-1
   2864..2985    +  polyA_signal   SV40 poly(A) signal: SV40 polyadenylation signal
   3025..3160    +  rep_origin     SV40 ori: SV40 origin of replication
   3181..3199    -  promoter       T7 promoter: promoter for bacteriophage T7 RNA polymerase
   3207..3362    +  CDS            lacZα (fragment): LacZα fragment of β-galactosidase; lacZ fragment
   3367..3795    +  rep_origin     f1 ori (sequence partly withheld): f1 bacteriophage origin of replication; arrow indicates direction of (+) strand synthesis
   3848..3952    +  promoter       AmpR promoter: bla
   3953..4813    +  CDS            AmpR: β-lactamase; bla; confers resistance to ampicillin, carbenicillin, and related antibiotics
   4984..5572    +  rep_origin     ori: high-copy-number ColE1/pMB1/pBR322/pUC origin of replication
   5755..5847    +  CDS            lacI (fragment): lac repressor; lacI; The lac repressor binds to the lac operator to inhibit transcription in E. coli. This inhibition can be relieved by adding lactose or isopropyl-β-D-thiogalactopyranoside (IPTG).
   5860..5881    +  protein_bind   CAP binding site: CAP binding activates transcription in the presence of cAMP. E. coli catabolite activator protein
   5896..5926    +  promoter       lac promoter: promoter for the E. coli lac operon
   5934..5950    +  protein_bind   lac operator: The lac repressor binds to the lac operator to inhibit transcription in E. coli. This inhibition can be relieved by adding lactose or isopropyl-β-D-thiogalactopyranoside (IPTG). lac repressor encoded by lacI
   5995..6013    +  promoter       T3 promoter: promoter for bacteriophage T3 RNA polymerase
   6041..6267    +  promoter       RSV promoter: Rous sarcoma virus enhancer/promoter
   6268..6448    +  LTR            5' LTR (truncated): truncated 5' long terminal repeat (LTR) from HIV-1
   6495..6620    +  misc_feature   HIV-1 Ψ: packaging signal of human immunodeficiency virus type 1
   6604..6967    +  CDS            HIV-1 gag (fragment): gag protein from human immunodeficiency virus 1; gag
   7113..7346    +  misc_feature   RRE: The Rev response element (RRE) of HIV-1 allows for Rev-dependent mRNA export from the nucleus to the cytoplasm.
   7723..7749    +  CDS            Rev (fragment): human immunodeficiency virus 1 (HIV-1) Rev protein; rev; enhances nuclear export of unspliced and incompletely spliced viral mRNAs
   7753..7993    +  promoter       U6 promoter: RNA polymerase III promoter for human U6 snRNA
   8023..8098    +  misc_RNA       gRNA scaffold: guide RNA scaffold for the Streptococcus pyogenes CRISPR/Cas9 system
   8154..8271    +  misc_feature   cPPT/CTS: central polypurine tract and central termination sequence of HIV-1
