[The description below was written by a language model from this plasmid's Addgene catalogue record and pLannotate feature annotations shown in this document.]
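Description:
NAGK gRNA (BRDN0001146503) is a third-generation lentiviral guide RNA plasmid built on the lentiGuide-Puro backbone and designed to target human NAGK (also known as GNK) for CRISPR-Cas9 editing. It is maintained in E. coli as a high-copy plasmid through a ColE1/pUC-type origin and an ampicillin resistance gene. The backbone also carries an f1 origin and remnants of a lac/T7/T3 cloning region. The annotated sequence is 8,323 nt long.

The lentiviral transfer cassette begins with an RSV promoter fused to a truncated HIV-1 5' LTR, which makes genomic RNA production in packaging cells Tat-independent. This is followed by the Ψ packaging signal with a partial gag sequence and then the Rev response element. A central polypurine tract that aids nuclear import of the viral genome lies further downstream, between the two expression units. The first unit is a human U6 RNA polymerase III promoter driving the NAGK-specific spacer fused to the Streptococcus pyogenes gRNA scaffold. The second is an EF-1α core promoter with its first intron driving puromycin N-acetyltransferase, which allows selection of transduced mammalian cells. A WPRE enhances transcript expression, and the self-inactivating ΔU3 3' LTR silences LTR-driven transcription after integration. An SV40 poly(A) signal and SV40 origin lie downstream of the 3' LTR.

The plasmid does not encode Cas9, so it must be paired with a separate Cas9 vector or used in cells that already express the nuclease. It belongs to a human kinome guide collection produced with optimized sgRNA design rules, and it is suited to knocking out NAGK in human cells by viral transduction and puromycin selection.
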