Addgene plasmid #76324: NAGK gRNA (BRDN0001146503)
Purpose: 3rd generation lentiviral gRNA plasmid targeting human NAGK
Depositing lab: John Doench & David Root. Depositing organization: Broad Institute. Publication: Optimized sgRNA design to maximize activity and minimize off-target effects of CRISPR-Cas9. Doench JG, Fusi N, Sullender M, Hegde M, Vaimberg EW, Donovan KF, Smith I, Tothova Z, Wilen C, Orchard R, Virgin HW, Listgarten J, Root DE. Nat Biotechnol. 2016 Jan 18. doi: 10.1038/nbt.3437. PubMed 26780180.
Backbone
  Vector backbone: lentiGuide-Puro
  Backbone manufacturer: Zhang Lab (Addgene plasmid # 52963)
  Vector type: Mammalian Expression, Lentiviral, CRISPR
  Selectable markers: Puromycin
Growth in bacteria
  Bacterial resistance: Ampicillin, 100 μg/mL
  Growth temperature: 37°C
  Growth strain: DH5alpha
  Copy number: High Copy
Gene/Insert
  Gene/Insert name: NAGK (alt names: NAGK; NM_017567.4)
  gRNA/shRNA sequence: TGCTTGGTGTGCGATCCAGT
  Species: H. sapiens (human)
  Entrez Gene: NAGK (a.k.a. GNK, HSA242910)
  Promoter: hU6
  Cloning method: Unknown
  Sequencing primers: 5′ U6-F; 3′ pS2-R
Terms and licenses: Academic/Nonprofit Terms; Industry Terms: Not Available to Industry
Depositor comments: The gRNA was designed to target the following Genbank reference sequence(s): NM_017567.4. Note that this plasmid does NOT contain Cas9. It should be used in conjunction with lentiCas9-Blast (Addgene #52962) or otherwise with cell lines already expressing Cas9. Browse the full kinome gRNA library at http://www.addgene.org/pooled-library/broadgpp-human-kinome/ or visit http://www.broadinstitute.org/rnai/public/ for detailed protocols and information.
How to cite: NAGK gRNA (BRDN0001146503) was a gift from John Doench & David Root (Addgene plasmid # 76324 ; http://n2t.net/addgene:76324 ; RRID:Addgene_76324)
