>Addgene plasmid #76324 | NAGK gRNA (BRDN0001146503) | depositor partial sequence | sequence record 143784 | Target Sequence
TGCTTGGTGTGCGATCCAGT
