>Addgene plasmid #76324 | NAGK gRNA (BRDN0001146503) | addgene partial sequence | sequence record 185621 | hU6-F
TAGAAAGTAATAATTTCTTGGGTAGTTTGCAGTTTTAAAATTATGTTTTAAAATGGACTATCATATGCTT
ACCGTAACTTGAAAGTATTTCGATTTCTTGGCTTTATATATCTTGTGGAAAGGACGAAACACCGTGCTTG
GTGTGCGATCCAGTGTTTTAGAGCTAGAAATAGCAAGTTAAAATAAGGCTAGTCCGTTATCAACTTGAAA
AAGTGGCACCGAGTCGGTGCTTTTTTAAGCTTGGCGTAACTAGATCTTGAGACAAATGGCAGTATTCATC
CACAATTTTAAAAGAAAAGGGGGGATTGGGGGGTACAGTGCAGGGGAAAGAATAGTAGACATAATAGCAA
CAGACATACAAACTAAAGAATTACAAAAACAAATTACAAAAATTCAAAATTTTCGGGTTTATTACAGGGA
CAGCAGAGATCCACTTTGGCGCCGGCTCGAGGGGGCCCGGGTGCAAAGATGGATAAAGTTTTAAACAGAG
AGGAATCTTTGCAGCTAATGGACCTTCTAGGTCTTGAAAGGAGTGGGAATTGGCTCCGGTGCCCGTCAGT
GGGCAGAGCG
